>Addgene plasmid #51968 | SEGFP/pcDNA3 | depositor partial sequence | sequence record 80007 | insert
ATGGTGAGCAAGGGCGAGGAGCTGTTCACCGGGGTGGTGCCCATCCTGGTCGAGCTGGACGGCGACGTAA
ACGGCCACAAGTTCAGCGTGTCCGGCGAGGGCGAGGGCGATGCCACCTACGGCAAGCTGACCCTGAAGTT
CATCTGCACCACCGGCAAGCTGCCCGTGCCCTGGCCCACCCTCGTGACCACCCTGACCTACGGCGTGCAG
TGCTTCAGCCGCTACCCCGACCACATGAAGCAGCACGACTTCTTCAAGTCCGCCATGCCCGAAGGCTACG
TCCAGGAGCGCACCATCTTCTTCAAGGACGACGGCAACTACAAGACCCGCGCCGAGGTGAAGTTCGAGGG
CGACACCCTGGTGAACCGCATCGAGCTGAAGGGCATCGACTTCAAGGAGGACGGCAACATCCTGGGGCAC
AAGCTGGAGTACAACTACAACAGCCACAACGTCTATATCACCGCCGACAAGCAGAAGAACGGCATCAAGG
CCAACTTCAAGATCCGCCACAACATCGAGGACGGCGGCGTGCAGCTCGCCGACCACTACCAGCAGAACAC
CCCCATCGGCGACGGCCCCGTGCTGCTGCCCGACAACCACTACCTGAGCACCCAGTCCGCCCTGAGCAAA
GACCCCAACGAGAAGCGCGATCACATGGTCCTGCTGGAGTTCGTGACCGCCGCCGGGATCACTCTCGGCA
TGGACGAGCTGTACAAGTAA
