>Addgene plasmid #51968 | SEGFP/pcDNA3 | addgene partial sequence | sequence record 80894 | CMV-F 5'-CGCAAATGGGCGGTAGGCGTG-3'
CTCTCTGGCTACTAGAGAACCCACTGCTTACTGGCTTATCGAAATTAATACGACTCACTATAGGGAGACC
CAAGCTTGCGGCCGCCACCATGGTGAGCAAGGGCGAGGAGCTGTTCACCGGGGTGGTGCCCATCCTGGTC
GAGCTGGACGGCGACGTAAACGGCCACAAGTTCAGCGTGTCCGGCGAGGGCGAGGGCGATGCCACCTACG
GCAAGCTGACCCTGAAGTTCATCTGCACCACCGGCAAGCTGCCCGTGCCCTGGCCCACCCTCGTGACCAC
CCTGACCTACGGCGTGCAGTGCTTCAGCCGCTACCCCGACCACATGAAGCAGCACGACTTCTTCAAGTCC
GCCATGCCCGAAGGCTACGTCCAGGAGCGCACCATCTTCTTCAAGGACGACGGCAACTACAAGACCCGCG
CCGAGGTGAAGTTCGAGGGCGACACCCTGGTGAACCGCATCGAGCTGAAGGGCATCGACTTCAAGGAGGA
CGGCAACATCCTGGGGCACAAGCTGGAGTACAACTACAACAGCCACAACGTCTATATCACCGCCGACAAG
CAGAAGAACGGCATCAAGGCCAACTTCAAGATCCGCCACAACATCGAGGACGGCGGCGTGCAGCTCGCCG
ACCACTACCAGCAGAACACCCCCATCGGCGACGGCCCCGTGCTGCTGCCCGACAACCACTACCTGAGCAC
CCAGTCCGCCCTGAGCAAAGACCCCAACGAGAAGCGCGATCACATGGTCCTGCTGGAGTTCGTGACCGCC
GCCGGGATCACTCTCGGCATGGACGAGCTGTACAAGTAAGAATTCTGCAGATATCCATCACACTGGCGGC
CGCTCGAGCATGCATCTAGAGGGCCCTATTCTA
