[The description below was written by a language model from this plasmid's Addgene catalogue record.]
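Description:
SEGFP/pcDNA3 is a mammalian expression plasmid built on the commercial pcDNA3 backbone and carrying the coding sequence for SEGFP, a "super enhanced" green fluorescent protein. The insert is a synthetic sequence of about 700 bp, placed in the polylinker between HindIII at the 5′ end and EcoRI at the 3′ end; both sites were kept intact, so the open reading frame can be excised or replaced with the same enzymes. The plasmid is maintained in E. coli as a high-copy construct under ampicillin selection.

No feature table accompanies the record and the promoter is not stated explicitly. However, the listed sequencing primers, one in the CMV promoter and one reading back from the bovine growth hormone terminator region, fit the standard pcDNA3 layout, in which the insert sits downstream of the strong constitutive CMV immediate-early promoter and upstream of the BGH polyadenylation signal. pcDNA3 vectors also normally carry an SV40-driven neomycin resistance cassette for G418 selection of stable mammalian lines, but this marker is not mentioned in the record, so its presence here should be confirmed from the sequence. No fusion tags, localisation signals or additional reporters are listed, so SEGFP appears to be expressed as a free, untargeted fluorescent protein.

The stated purpose is mammalian expression of SEGFP. A construct of this kind typically serves as a green fluorescent marker for transfection, as a reference for comparing fluorescent protein variants, or as a source of the SEGFP coding sequence for subcloning into fusion constructs.
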