Addgene plasmid #51968: SEGFP/pcDNA3
Purpose: mammalian expression of SEGFP, a super enhanced green fluorescent protein
Depositing lab: Takeharu Nagai. Depositing organization: The University of Osaka.
Backbone
  Vector backbone: pcDNA3
  Backbone manufacturer: Invitrogen
  Vector type: Mammalian Expression
Growth in bacteria
  Bacterial resistance: Ampicillin, 100 μg/mL
  Growth temperature: 37°C
  Growth strain: DH5alpha
  Copy number: High Copy
Gene/Insert
  Gene/Insert name: SEGFP
  Species: Synthetic
  Insert size (bp): 700
  Cloning method: Restriction Enzyme; 5′ cloning site HindIII (not destroyed); 3′ cloning site EcoRI (not destroyed)
  Sequencing primers: 5′ CMV-F; 3′ BGHrev
Terms and licenses: Academic/Nonprofit Terms; Industry Terms: Not Available to Industry
Depositor comments: GenBank accession number: FW590300
How to cite: SEGFP/pcDNA3 was a gift from Takeharu Nagai (Addgene plasmid # 51968 ; http://n2t.net/addgene:51968 ; RRID:Addgene_51968)
